Addgene plasmid #227303: pX330-PITCh-PEX3
Purpose: Expresses SpCas9, the PITCh gRNA, and a sgRNA targeting the C-terminus of PEX3 for knock-in.
Depositing lab: Laurence Pelletier. Depositing organization: Sinai Health System. Publication: qTAG: an adaptable plasmid scaffold for CRISPR-based endogenous tagging. Philip R, Sharma A, Matellan L, Erpf AC, Hsu WH, Tkach JM, Wyatt HDM, Pelletier L. EMBO J. 2024 Dec 12. doi: 10.1038/s44318-024-00337-5. PubMed 39668248.
Backbone
  Vector backbone: pX330-BbsI-PITCh
  Backbone manufacturer: Peter Kaiser, Addgene #127875
  Backbone size w/o insert (bp): 8947
  Vector type: Mammalian Expression, CRISPR
Growth in bacteria
  Bacterial resistance: Ampicillin, 100 μg/mL
  Growth temperature: 37°C
  Growth strain: DH5alpha
  Copy number: Low Copy
Gene/Insert
  Gene/Insert name: sgRNA Targeting C-terminus of PEX3 (alt name: PEX3)
  gRNA/shRNA sequence: TTTTAGTACCCCTCAGCAAC
  Species: H. sapiens (human)
  Insert size (bp): 20
  Entrez Gene: PEX3 (a.k.a. PBD10A, PBD10B, TRG18)
  Promoter: U6
  Cloning method: Unknown
  Sequencing primers: 5′ GCCTTTTTACGGTTCCTGGC
Terms and licenses: Academic/Nonprofit Terms; Industry Terms: Not Available to Industry
How to cite: pX330-PITCh-PEX3 was a gift from Laurence Pelletier (Addgene plasmid # 227303 ; http://n2t.net/addgene:227303 ; RRID:Addgene_227303)
