[The description below was written by a language model from this plasmid's Addgene catalogue record and pLannotate feature annotations shown in this document.]
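Description:
pX330-PITCh-PEX3 is an all-in-one mammalian CRISPR expression plasmid built on the pX330-BbsI-PITCh backbone and intended for delivery into human cells for endogenous gene tagging. It is propagated in E. coli under ampicillin selection (AmpR/β-lactamase with its own promoter) from a ColE1/pUC-type origin. The catalogue lists it as low copy, although the annotated origin is of the high-copy class and only a small fragment of rop is detected. An f1 phage origin and a single AAV2 ITR remnant, both carried over from the pX330 lineage, are also present. With only one ITR annotated, the plasmid is not evidently a packageable AAV genome.

The payload comprises three expression units. Streptococcus pyogenes Cas9, annotated as contiguous N- and C-terminal portions that together form one open reading frame, is driven by a hybrid CMV enhancer/chicken β-actin promoter with a chimeric intron. It carries a C-terminal nucleoplasmin nuclear localization signal and is terminated by the bGH polyadenylation signal. Two tandem human U6 (RNA polymerase III) promoters each precede an SpCas9 guide RNA scaffold. According to the record, one cassette expresses a 20-nt guide directed at the C-terminal end of the human PEX3 coding region, and the other expresses the generic PITCh guide. The feature table does not indicate which cassette holds which guide.

In the PITCh strategy, the generic guide cuts a co-delivered donor plasmid to release a cassette flanked by short microhomology arms. The gene-specific guide cuts the genomic locus, allowing microhomology-mediated end joining to insert the tag. The plasmid is used for C-terminal knock-in tagging of PEX3, and the donor is supplied separately.
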