Features (pLannotate 1.2.2; 21 found; start..end, strand, type, name):
      8..293     +  enhancer       CMV enhancer: human cytomegalovirus immediate early enhancer; contains an 18-bp deletion relative to the standard CMV enhancer
    295..571     +  promoter       chicken β-actin promoter: No description available
    572..799     +  intron         hybrid intron: hybrid between chicken β-actin (CBA) and minute virus of mice (MMV) introns (Gray et al., 2011)
    937..2538    +  CDS            Cas9(N): N-terminal portion of Streptococcus pyogenes Cas9 (Zetsche et al., 2015)
   2539..5037    +  CDS            Cas9(C): C-terminal portion of Streptococcus pyogenes Cas9 (Zetsche et al., 2015)
   5038..5085    +  CDS            nucleoplasmin NLS: bipartite nuclear localization signal from nucleoplasmin
   5119..5230    +  polyA_signal   bGH poly(A) signal: bovine growth hormone polyadenylation signal
   5335..5475    +  repeat_region  AAV2 ITR: inverted terminal repeat of adeno-associated virus serotype 2 inverted
   5480..5531    -  misc_feature   bom (fragment): basis of mobility region from pBR322
   5550..6005    +  rep_origin     f1 ori (sequence partly withheld): f1 bacteriophage origin of replication; arrow indicates direction of (+) strand synthesis
   6006..6055    -  misc_feature   bom (fragment): basis of mobility region from pBR322
   6157..6192    -  CDS            rop (fragment): Rop protein, which maintains plasmids at low copy number; rop
   6287..6391    +  promoter       AmpR promoter: bla
   6392..7252    +  CDS            AmpR: β-lactamase; bla; confers resistance to ampicillin, carbenicillin, and related antibiotics
   7423..8011    +  rep_origin     ori: high-copy-number ColE1/pMB1/pBR322/pUC origin of replication
   8073..8313    +  promoter       U6 promoter: RNA polymerase III promoter for human U6 snRNA
   8343..8418    +  misc_RNA       gRNA scaffold: guide RNA scaffold for the Streptococcus pyogenes CRISPR/Cas9 system
   8425..8468    +  misc_RNA       gRNA scaffold (fragment): guide RNA scaffold for the Streptococcus pyogenes CRISPR/Cas9 system
   8516..8756    +  promoter       U6 promoter: RNA polymerase III promoter for human U6 snRNA
   8785..8860    +  misc_RNA       gRNA scaffold: guide RNA scaffold for the Streptococcus pyogenes CRISPR/Cas9 system
   8867..8910    +  misc_RNA       gRNA scaffold (fragment): guide RNA scaffold for the Streptococcus pyogenes CRISPR/Cas9 system
>Addgene plasmid #227303 | pX330-PITCh-PEX3 | addgene full sequence | sequence record 451544 | Addgene NGS Result
AGGTACCCGTTACATAACTTACGGTAAATGGCCCGCCTGGCTGACCGCCCAACGACCCCCGCCCATTGAC
GTCAATAGTAACGCCAATAGGGACTTTCCATTGACGTCAATGGGTGGAGTATTTACGGTAAACTGCCCAC
TTGGCAGTACATCAAGTGTATCATATGCCAAGTACGCCCCCTATTGACGTCAATGACGGTAAATGGCCCG
CCTGGCATTGTGCCCAGTACATGACCTTATGGGACTTTCCTACTTGGCAGTACATCTACGTATTAGTCAT
CGCTATTACCATGGTCGAGGTGAGCCCCACGTTCTGCTTCACTCTCCCCATCTCCCCCCCCTCCCCACCC
CCAATTTTGTATTTATTTATTTTTTTATTATTTTGTGCAGCGGGGGGGGCGGGGGGGGGGGGGGGCGCGC
GCCGGGCGGGGGGGGGGGGGGGGAGGGGGGGGGCGGGGCGAGGCGGAGAGGTGCGGCGGCAGCCAATCAG
AGCGGCGCGCTCCGAAAGTTTCCTTTTATGGCGAGGCGGCGGCGGCGGCGGCCCTATAAAAAGCGAAGCG
CGCGGCGGGCGGGAGTCGCTGCGCGCTGCCTTCGCCCCGTGCCCCGCTCCGCCGCCGCCTCGCGCCGCCC
GCCCCGGCTCTGACTGACCGCGTTACTCCCACAGGTGAGCGGGCGGGACGGCCCTTCTCCTCCGGGCTGT
AATTAGCTGAGCAAGAGGTAAGGGTTTAAGGGATGGTTGGTTGGTGGGGTATTAATGTTTAATTACCTGG
AGCACCTGCCTGAAATCACTTTTTTTCAGGTTGGACCGGTGCCACCATGGACTATAAGGACCACGACGGA
GACTACAAGGATCATGATATTGATTACAAAGACGATGACGATAAGATGGCCCCAAAGAAGAAGCGGAAGG
TCGGTATCCACGGAGTCCCAGCAGCCGACAAGAAGTACAGCATCGGCCTGGACATCGGCACCAACTCTGT
GGGCTGGGCCGTGATCACCGACGAGTACAAGGTGCCCAGCAAGAAATTCAAGGTGCTGGGCAACACCGAC
CGGCACAGCATCAAGAAGAACCTGATCGGAGCCCTGCTGTTCGACAGCGGCGAAACAGCCGAGGCCACCC
GGCTGAAGAGAACCGCCAGAAGAAGATACACCAGACGGAAGAACCGGATCTGCTATCTGCAAGAGATCTT
CAGCAACGAGATGGCCAAGGTGGACGACAGCTTCTTCCACAGACTGGAAGAGTCCTTCCTGGTGGAAGAG
GATAAGAAGCACGAGCGGCACCCCATCTTCGGCAACATCGTGGACGAGGTGGCCTACCACGAGAAGTACC
CCACCATCTACCACCTGAGAAAGAAACTGGTGGACAGCACCGACAAGGCCGACCTGCGGCTGATCTATCT
GGCCCTGGCCCACATGATCAAGTTCCGGGGCCACTTCCTGATCGAGGGCGACCTGAACCCCGACAACAGC
GACGTGGACAAGCTGTTCATCCAGCTGGTGCAGACCTACAACCAGCTGTTCGAGGAAAACCCCATCAACG
CCAGCGGCGTGGACGCCAAGGCCATCCTGTCTGCCAGACTGAGCAAGAGCAGACGGCTGGAAAATCTGAT
CGCCCAGCTGCCCGGCGAGAAGAAGAATGGCCTGTTCGGAAACCTGATTGCCCTGAGCCTGGGCCTGACC
CCCAACTTCAAGAGCAACTTCGACCTGGCCGAGGATGCCAAACTGCAGCTGAGCAAGGACACCTACGACG
ACGACCTGGACAACCTGCTGGCCCAGATCGGCGACCAGTACGCCGACCTGTTTCTGGCCGCCAAGAACCT
GTCCGACGCCATCCTGCTGAGCGACATCCTGAGAGTGAACACCGAGATCACCAAGGCCCCCCTGAGCGCC
TCTATGATCAAGAGATACGACGAGCACCACCAGGACCTGACCCTGCTGAAAGCTCTCGTGCGGCAGCAGC
TGCCTGAGAAGTACAAAGAGATTTTCTTCGACCAGAGCAAGAACGGCTACGCCGGCTACATTGACGGCGG
AGCCAGCCAGGAAGAGTTCTACAAGTTCATCAAGCCCATCCTGGAAAAGATGGACGGCACCGAGGAACTG
CTCGTGAAGCTGAACAGAGAGGACCTGCTGCGGAAGCAGCGGACCTTCGACAACGGCAGCATCCCCCACC
AGATCCACCTGGGAGAGCTGCACGCCATTCTGCGGCGGCAGGAAGATTTTTACCCATTCCTGAAGGACAA
CCGGGAAAAGATCGAGAAGATCCTGACCTTCCGCATCCCCTACTACGTGGGCCCTCTGGCCAGGGGAAAC
AGCAGATTCGCCTGGATGACCAGAAAGAGCGAGGAAACCATCACCCCCTGGAACTTCGAGGAAGTGGTGG
ACAAGGGCGCTTCCGCCCAGAGCTTCATCGAGCGGATGACCAACTTCGATAAGAACCTGCCCAACGAGAA
GGTGCTGCCCAAGCACAGCCTGCTGTACGAGTACTTCACCGTGTATAACGAGCTGACCAAAGTGAAATAC
GTGACCGAGGGAATGAGAAAGCCCGCCTTCCTGAGCGGCGAGCAGAAAAAGGCCATCGTGGACCTGCTGT
TCAAGACCAACCGGAAAGTGACCGTGAAGCAGCTGAAAGAGGACTACTTCAAGAAAATCGAGTGCTTCGA
CTCCGTGGAAATCTCCGGCGTGGAAGATCGGTTCAACGCCTCCCTGGGCACATACCACGATCTGCTGAAA
ATTATCAAGGACAAGGACTTCCTGGACAATGAGGAAAACGAGGACATTCTGGAAGATATCGTGCTGACCC
TGACACTGTTTGAGGACAGAGAGATGATCGAGGAACGGCTGAAAACCTATGCCCACCTGTTCGACGACAA
AGTGATGAAGCAGCTGAAGCGGCGGAGATACACCGGCTGGGGCAGGCTGAGCCGGAAGCTGATCAACGGC
ATCCGGGACAAGCAGTCCGGCAAGACAATCCTGGATTTCCTGAAGTCCGACGGCTTCGCCAACAGAAACT
TCATGCAGCTGATCCACGACGACAGCCTGACCTTTAAAGAGGACATCCAGAAAGCCCAGGTGTCCGGCCA
GGGCGATAGCCTGCACGAGCACATTGCCAATCTGGCCGGCAGCCCCGCCATTAAGAAGGGCATCCTGCAG
ACAGTGAAGGTGGTGGACGAGCTCGTGAAAGTGATGGGCCGGCACAAGCCCGAGAACATCGTGATCGAAA
TGGCCAGAGAGAACCAGACCACCCAGAAGGGACAGAAGAACAGCCGCGAGAGAATGAAGCGGATCGAAGA
GGGCATCAAAGAGCTGGGCAGCCAGATCCTGAAAGAACACCCCGTGGAAAACACCCAGCTGCAGAACGAG
AAGCTGTACCTGTACTACCTGCAGAATGGGCGGGATATGTACGTGGACCAGGAACTGGACATCAACCGGC
TGTCCGACTACGATGTGGACCATATCGTGCCTCAGAGCTTTCTGAAGGACGACTCCATCGACAACAAGGT
GCTGACCAGAAGCGACAAGAACCGGGGCAAGAGCGACAACGTGCCCTCCGAAGAGGTCGTGAAGAAGATG
AAGAACTACTGGCGGCAGCTGCTGAACGCCAAGCTGATTACCCAGAGAAAGTTCGACAATCTGACCAAGG
CCGAGAGAGGCGGCCTGAGCGAACTGGATAAGGCCGGCTTCATCAAGAGACAGCTGGTGGAAACCCGGCA
GATCACAAAGCACGTGGCACAGATCCTGGACTCCCGGATGAACACTAAGTACGACGAGAATGACAAGCTG
ATCCGGGAAGTGAAAGTGATCACCCTGAAGTCCAAGCTGGTGTCCGATTTCCGGAAGGATTTCCAGTTTT
ACAAAGTGCGCGAGATCAACAACTACCACCACGCCCACGACGCCTACCTGAACGCCGTCGTGGGAACCGC
CCTGATCAAAAAGTACCCTAAGCTGGAAAGCGAGTTCGTGTACGGCGACTACAAGGTGTACGACGTGCGG
AAGATGATCGCCAAGAGCGAGCAGGAAATCGGCAAGGCTACCGCCAAGTACTTCTTCTACAGCAACATCA
TGAACTTTTTCAAGACCGAGATTACCCTGGCCAACGGCGAGATCCGGAAGCGGCCTCTGATCGAGACAAA
CGGCGAAACCGGGGAGATCGTGTGGGATAAGGGCCGGGATTTTGCCACCGTGCGGAAAGTGCTGAGCATG
CCCCAAGTGAATATCGTGAAAAAGACCGAGGTGCAGACAGGCGGCTTCAGCAAAGAGTCTATCCTGCCCA
AGAGGAACAGCGATAAGCTGATCGCCAGAAAGAAGGACTGGGACCCTAAGAAGTACGGCGGCTTCGACAG
CCCCACCGTGGCCTATTCTGTGCTGGTGGTGGCCAAAGTGGAAAAGGGCAAGTCCAAGAAACTGAAGAGT
GTGAAAGAGCTGCTGGGGATCACCATCATGGAAAGAAGCAGCTTCGAGAAGAATCCCATCGACTTTCTGG
AAGCCAAGGGCTACAAAGAAGTGAAAAAGGACCTGATCATCAAGCTGCCTAAGTACTCCCTGTTCGAGCT
GGAAAACGGCCGGAAGAGAATGCTGGCCTCTGCCGGCGAACTGCAGAAGGGAAACGAACTGGCCCTGCCC
TCCAAATATGTGAACTTCCTGTACCTGGCCAGCCACTATGAGAAGCTGAAGGGCTCCCCCGAGGATAATG
AGCAGAAACAGCTGTTTGTGGAACAGCACAAGCACTACCTGGACGAGATCATCGAGCAGATCAGCGAGTT
CTCCAAGAGAGTGATCCTGGCCGACGCTAATCTGGACAAAGTGCTGTCCGCCTACAACAAGCACCGGGAT
AAGCCCATCAGAGAGCAGGCCGAGAATATCATCCACCTGTTTACCCTGACCAATCTGGGAGCCCCTGCCG
CCTTCAAGTACTTTGACACCACCATCGACCGGAAGAGGTACACCAGCACCAAAGAGGTGCTGGACGCCAC
CCTGATCCACCAGAGCATCACCGGCCTGTACGAGACACGGATCGACCTGTCTCAGCTGGGAGGCGACAAA
AGGCCGGCGGCCACGAAAAAGGCCGGCCAGGCAAAAAAGAAAAAGTAAGAATTCCTAGAGCTCGCTGATC
AGCCTCGACTGTGCCTTCTAGTTGCCAGCCATCTGTTGTTTGCCCCTCCCCCGTGCCTTCCTTGACCCTG
GAAGGTGCCACTCCCACTGTCCTTTCCTAATAAAATGAGGAAATTGCATCGCATTGTCTGAGTAGGTGTC
ATTCTATTCTGGGGGGTGGGGTGGGGCAGGACAGCAAGGGGGAGGATTGGGAAGAGAATAGCAGGCATGC
TGGGGAGCGGCCGCAGGAACCCCTAGTGATGGAGTTGGCCACTCCCTCTCTGCGCGCTCGCTCGCTCACT
GAGGCCGGGCGACCAAAGGTCGCCCGACGCCCGGGCTTTGCCCGGGCGGCCTCAGTGAGCGAGCGAGCGC
GCAGCTGCCTGCAGGGGCGCCTGATGCGGTATTTTCTCCTTACGCATCTGTGCGGTATTTCACACCGCAT
A
[95 nt withheld, positions 5532-5626]
T
[46 nt withheld, positions 5628-5673]
C
[141 nt withheld, positions 5675-5815]
CCTTTGACGTTGGAGTCCACGTTCTTT
[37 nt withheld, positions 5843-5879]
ACTCTATCTCGGGCTATTCTTTTGATTTATAAGGGATTTTGCCGATTTCGGTCTATTGGTTAAAAAATGA
GCTGATTTAACAAAAATTTAACGCGAATTTTAACAAAATATTAACGTTTACAATTTTATGGTGCACTCTC
AGTACAATCTGCTCTGATGCCGCATAGTTAAGCCAGCCCCGACACCCGCCAACACCCGCTGACGCGCCCT
GACGGGCTTGTCTGCTCCCGGCATCCGCTTACAGACAAGCTGTGACCGTCTCCGGGAGCTGCATGTGTCA
GAGGTTTTCACCGTCATCACCGAAACGCGCGAGACGAAAGGGCCTCGTGATACGCCTATTTTTATAGGTT
AATGTCATGATAATAATGGTTTCTTAGACGTCAGGTGGCACTTTTCGGGGAAATGTGCGCGGAACCCCTA
TTTGTTTATTTTTCTAAATACATTCAAATATGTATCCGCTCATGAGACAATAACCCTGATAAATGCTTCA
ATAATATTGAAAAAGGAAGAGTATGAGTATTCAACATTTCCGTGTCGCCCTTATTCCCTTTTTTGCGGCA
TTTTGCCTTCCTGTTTTTGCTCACCCAGAAACGCTGGTGAAAGTAAAAGATGCTGAAGATCAGTTGGGTG
CACGAGTGGGTTACATCGAACTGGATCTCAACAGCGGTAAGATCCTTGAGAGTTTTCGCCCCGAAGAACG
TTTTCCAATGATGAGCACTTTTAAAGTTCTGCTATGTGGCGCGGTATTATCCCGTATTGACGCCGGGCAA
GAGCAACTCGGTCGCCGCATACACTATTCTCAGAATGACTTGGTTGAGTACTCACCAGTCACAGAAAAGC
ATCTTACGGATGGCATGACAGTAAGAGAATTATGCAGTGCTGCCATAACCATGAGTGATAACACTGCGGC
CAACTTACTTCTGACAACGATCGGAGGACCGAAGGAGCTAACCGCTTTTTTGCACAACATGGGGGATCAT
GTAACTCGCCTTGATCGTTGGGAACCGGAGCTGAATGAAGCCATACCAAACGACGAGCGTGACACCACGA
TGCCTGTAGCAATGGCAACAACGTTGCGCAAACTATTAACTGGCGAACTACTTACTCTAGCTTCCCGGCA
ACAATTAATAGACTGGATGGAGGCGGATAAAGTTGCAGGACCACTTCTGCGCTCGGCCCTTCCGGCTGGC
TGGTTTATTGCTGATAAATCTGGAGCCGGTGAGCGTGGAAGCCGCGGTATCATTGCAGCACTGGGGCCAG
ATGGTAAGCCCTCCCGTATCGTAGTTATCTACACGACGGGGAGTCAGGCAACTATGGATGAACGAAATAG
ACAGATCGCTGAGATAGGTGCCTCACTGATTAAGCATTGGTAACTGTCAGACCAAGTTTACTCATATATA
CTTTAGATTGATTTAAAACTTCATTTTTAATTTAAAAGGATCTAGGTGAAGATCCTTTTTGATAATCTCA
TGACCAAAATCCCTTAACGTGAGTTTTCGTTCCACTGAGCGTCAGACCCCGTAGAAAAGATCAAAGGATC
TTCTTGAGATCCTTTTTTTCTGCGCGTAATCTGCTGCTTGCAAACAAAAAAACCACCGCTACCAGCGGTG
GTTTGTTTGCCGGATCAAGAGCTACCAACTCTTTTTCCGAAGGTAACTGGCTTCAGCAGAGCGCAGATAC
CAAATACTGTTCTTCTAGTGTAGCCGTAGTTAGGCCACCACTTCAAGAACTCTGTAGCACCGCCTACATA
CCTCGCTCTGCTAATCCTGTTACCAGTGGCTGCTGCCAGTGGCGATAAGTCGTGTCTTACCGGGTTGGAC
TCAAGACGATAGTTACCGGATAAGGCGCAGCGGTCGGGCTGAACGGGGGGTTCGTGCACACAGCCCAGCT
TGGAGCGAACGACCTACACCGAACTGAGATACCTACAGCGTGAGCTATGAGAAAGCGCCACGCTTCCCGA
AGGGAGAAAGGCGGACAGGTATCCGGTAAGCGGCAGGGTCGGAACAGGAGAGCGCACGAGGGAGCTTCCA
GGGGGAAACGCCTGGTATCTTTATAGTCCTGTCGGGTTTCGCCACCTCTGACTTGAGCGTCGATTTTTGT
GATGCTCGTCAGGGGGGCGGAGCCTATGGAAAAACGCCAGCAACGCGGCCTTTTTACGGTTCCTGGCCTT
TTGCTGGCCTTTTGCTCACATGTGAGGGCCTATTTCCCATGATTCCTTCATATTTGCATATACGATACAA
GGCTGTTAGAGAGATAATTGGAATTAATTTGACTGTAAACACAAAGATATTAGTACAAAATACGTGACGT
AGAAAGTAATAATTTCTTGGGTAGTTTGCAGTTTTAAAATTATGTTTTAAAATGGACTATCATATGCTTA
CCGTAACTTGAAAGTATTTCGATTTCTTGGCTTTATATATCTTGTGGAAAGGACGAAACACCGTTTTAGT
ACCCCTCAGCAACGTTTTAGAGCTAGAAATAGCAAGTTAAAATAAGGCTAGTCCGTTATCAACTTGAAAA
AGTGGCACCGAGTCGGTGCTTTTTTGTTTTAGAGCTAGAAATAGCAAGTTAAAATAAGGCTAGTCCGTTT
TTAGCGCGTGCGCCAATTCTGCAGACAAATGGCTCTAGAGGCATGTGAGGGCCTATTTCCCATGATTCCT
TCATATTTGCATATACGATACAAGGCTGTTAGAGAGATAATTGGAATTAATTTGACTGTAAACACAAAGA
TATTAGTACAAAATACGTGACGTAGAAAGTAATAATTTCTTGGGTAGTTTGCAGTTTTAAAATTATGTTT
TAAAATGGACTATCATATGCTTACCGTAACTTGAAAGTATTTCGATTTCTTGGCTTTATATATCTTGTGG
AAAGGACGAAACACCGCATCGTACGCGTACGTGTTGTTTTAGAGCTAGAAATAGCAAGTTAAAATAAGGC
TAGTCCGTTATCAACTTGAAAAAGTGGCACCGAGTCGGTGCTTTTTTGTTTTAGAGCTAGAAATAGCAAG
TTAAAATAAGGCTAGTCCGTTTTTAGCGCGTGCGCCAATTCTGCAGACAAATGGCTCTAG
